>Addgene plasmid #137762 | NoTag MAP1LC3C | addgene full sequence | sequence record 273216 | Addgene NGS Result
TTCGAGCTCGCCCGACATTGATTATTGACTAGTTATTAATAGTAATCAATTACGGGGTCATTAGTTCATA
GCCCATATATGGAGTTCCGCGTTACATAACTTACGGTAAATGGCCCGCCTGGCTGACCGCCCAACGACCC
CCGCCCATTGACGTCAATAATGACGTATGTTCCCATAGTAACGCCAATAGGGACTTTCCATTGACGTCAA
TGGGTGGAGTATTTACGGTAAACTGCCCACTTGGCAGTACATCAAGTGTATCATATGCCAAGTACGCCCC
CTATTGACGTCAATGACGGTAAATGGCCCGCCTGGCATTATGCCCAGTACATGACCTTATGGGACTTTCC
TACTTGGCAGTACATCTACGTATTAGTCATCGCTATTACCATGGTGATGCGGTTTTGGCAGTACATCAAT
GGGCGTGGATAGCGGTTTGACTCACGGGGATTTCCAAGTCTCCACCCCATTGACGTCAATGGGAGTTTGT
TTTGGCACCAAAATCAACGGGACTTTCCAAAATGTCGTAACAACTCCGCCCCATTGACGCAAATGGGCGG
TAGGCGTGTACGGTGGGAGGTCTATATAAGCAGAGCTCGTTTAGTGAACCGTCAGATCGCCTGGAGACGC
CATCCACGCTGTTTTGACCTCCATAGAAGACACCGGGACCGATCCAGCCTCCGCGGCCGGGAACGGTGCA
TTGGAACGCGGATTCCCCGTGCCAAGAGTGACGTAAGTACCGCCTATAGAGTCTATAGGCCCACCCCCTT
GGCTTCGTTAGAACGCGGCTACAATTAATACATAACCTTATGTATCATACACATACGATTTAGGTGACAC
TATAGAATAACATCCACTTTGCCTTTCTCTCCACAGGTGTCCACTCCCAGGTCCAACTGCACCTCGGTTC
TATCGCGAGCCAGCCATGCCGCCTCCACAGAAAATCCCAAGCGTCAGACCCTTCAAGCAGAGGAAAAGCT
TGGCAATCAGACAAGAGGAAGTTGCTGGAATCCGGGCAAAGTTCCCCAACAAAATCCCGGTGGTAGTGGA
GCGCTACCCCAGGGAGACGTTCCTGCCCCCGCTGGACAAAACCAAGTTCCTGGTCCCGCAGGAGCTGACC
ATGACCCAGTTCCTCAGCATCATCCGGAGCCGCATGGTCCTGAGAGCCACGGAAGCCTTTTACTTGCTGG
TGAACAACAAGAGCCTGGTCAGCATGAGCGCAACCATGGCAGAGATCTACAGAGACTACAAGGATGAGGA
TGGCTTCGTGTACATGACCTACGCCTCCCAGGAGACATTTGGCTGCCTGGAGTCAGCAGCCCCCAGGGAT
GGGAGCAGCCTTGAGGACAGACCCTGCAATCCTCTCTAGTCTAGAATGGAGCAGAAGCTGATCTCCGAGG
AGGACCTGTGAAAGCTTGGCCGCCATGGCCCAACTTGTTTATTGCAGCTTATAATGGTTACAAATAAAGC
AATAGCATCACAAATTTCACAAATAAAGCATTTTTTTCACTGCATTCTAGTTGTGGTTTGTCCAAACTCA
TCAATGTATCTTATCATGTCTGGATCGGGAATTAATTCGGCGCAGCACCATGGCCTGAAATAACCTCTGA
AAGAGGAACTTGGTTAGGTACCTTCTGAGGCGGAAGAACCAGCTGTGGAATGTGTGTCAGTTAGGGTGTG
GAAAGTCCCCAGGCTCCCCAGCAGGCAGAAGTATGCAAAGCATGCATCTCAATTAGTCAGCAACCAGGTG
TGGAAAGTCCCCAGGCTCCCCAGCAGGCAGAAGTATGCAAAGCATGCATCTCAATTAGTCAGCAACCATA
GTCCCGCCCCTAACTCCGCCCATCCCGCCCCTAACTCCGCCCAGTTCCGCCCATTCTCCGCCCCATGGCT
GACTAATTTTTTTTATTTATGCAGAGGCCGAGGCCGCCTCGGCCTCTGAGCTATTCCAGAAGTAGTGAGG
AGGCTTTTTTGGAGGCCTAGGCTTTTGCAAAAAGCTGTTAACAGCTTGGCACTGGCCGTCGTTTTACAAC
GTCGTGACTGGGAAAACCCTGGCGTTACCCAACTTAATCGCCTTGCAGCACATCCCCCTTTCGCCAGCTG
GCGTAATAGCGAAGAGGCCCGCACCGATCGCCCTTCCCAACAGTTGCGCAGCCTGAATGGCGAATGGCGC
CTGATGCGGTATTTTCTCCTTACGCATCTGTGCGGTATTTCACACCGCATA
[142 nt withheld, positions 2222-2363]
C
[141 nt withheld, positions 2365-2505]
CCTTTGACGTTGGAGTCCACGTTCTTT
[37 nt withheld, positions 2533-2569]
ACCCTATCTCGGGCTATTCTTTTGATTTATAAGGGATTTTGCCGATTTCGGCCTATTGGTTAAAAAATGA
GCTGATTTAACAAAAATTTAACGCGAATTTTAACAAAATATTAACGTTTACAATTTTATGGTGCACTCTC
AGTACAATCTGCTCTGATGCCGCATAGTTAAGCCAGCCCCGACACCCGCCAACACCCGCTGACGCGCCCT
GACGGGCTTGTCTGCTCCCGGCATCCGCTTACAGACAAGCTGTGACCGTCTCCGGGAGCTGCATGTGTCA
GAGGTTTTCACCGTCATCACCGAAACGCGCGAGACGAAAGGGCCTCGTGATACGCCTATTTTTATAGGTT
AATGTCATGATAATAATGGTTTCTTAGACGTCAGGTGGCACTTTTCGGGGAAATGTGCGCGGAACCCCTA
TTTGTTTATTTTTCTAAATACATTCAAATATGTATCCGCTCATGAGACAATAACCCTGATAAATGCTTCA
ATAATATTGAAAAAGGAAGAGTATGAGTATTCAACATTTCCGTGTCGCCCTTATTCCCTTTTTTGCGGCA
TTTTGCCTTCCTGTTTTTGCTCACCCAGAAACGCTGGTGAAAGTAAAAGATGCTGAAGATCAGTTGGGTG
CACGAGTGGGTTACATCGAACTGGATCTCAACAGCGGTAAGATCCTTGAGAGTTTTCGCCCCGAAGAACG
TTTTCCAATGATGAGCACTTTTAAAGTTCTGCTATGTGGCGCGGTATTATCCCGTATTGACGCCGGGCAA
GAGCAACTCGGTCGCCGCATACACTATTCTCAGAATGACTTGGTTGAGTACTCACCAGTCACAGAAAAGC
ATCTTACGGATGGCATGACAGTAAGAGAATTATGCAGTGCTGCCATAACCATGAGTGATAACACTGCGGC
CAACTTACTTCTGACAACGATCGGAGGACCGAAGGAGCTAACCGCTTTTTTGCACAACATGGGGGATCAT
GTAACTCGCCTTGATCGTTGGGAACCGGAGCTGAATGAAGCCATACCAAACGACGAGCGTGACACCACGA
TGCCTGTAGCAATGGCAACAACGTTGCGCAAACTATTAACTGGCGAACTACTTACTCTAGCTTCCCGGCA
ACAATTAATAGACTGGATGGAGGCGGATAAAGTTGCAGGACCACTTCTGCGCTCGGCCCTTCCGGCTGGC
TGGTTTATTGCTGATAAATCTGGAGCCGGTGAGCGTGGGTCTCGCGGTATCATTGCAGCACTGGGGCCAG
ATGGTAAGCCCTCCCGTATCGTAGTTATCTACACGACGGGGAGTCAGGCAACTATGGATGAACGAAATAG
ACAGATCGCTGAGATAGGTGCCTCACTGATTAAGCATTGGTAACTGTCAGACCAAGTTTACTCATATATA
CTTTAGATTGATTTAAAACTTCATTTTTAATTTAAAAGGATCTAGGTGAAGATCCTTTTTGATAATCTCA
TGACCAAAATCCCTTAACGTGAGTTTTCGTTCCACTGAGCGTCAGACCCCGTAGAAAAGATCAAAGGATC
TTCTTGAGATCCTTTTTTTCTGCGCGTAATCTGCTGCTTGCAAACAAAAAAACCACCGCTACCAGCGGTG
GTTTGTTTGCCGGATCAAGAGCTACCAACTCTTTTTCCGAAGGTAACTGGCTTCAGCAGAGCGCAGATAC
CAAATACTGTTCTTCTAGTGTAGCCGTAGTTAGGCCACCACTTCAAGAACTCTGTAGCACCGCCTACATA
CCTCGCTCTGCTAATCCTGTTACCAGTGGCTGCTGCCAGTGGCGATAAGTCGTGTCTTACCGGGTTGGAC
TCAAGACGATAGTTACCGGATAAGGCGCAGCGGTCGGGCTGAACGGGGGGTTCGTGCACACAGCCCAGCT
TGGAGCGAACGACCTACACCGAACTGAGATACCTACAGCGTGAGCTATGAGAAAGCGCCACGCTTCCCGA
AGGGAGAAAGGCGGACAGGTATCCGGTAAGCGGCAGGGTCGGAACAGGAGAGCGCACGAGGGAGCTTCCA
GGGGGAAACGCCTGGTATCTTTATAGTCCTGTCGGGTTTCGCCACCTCTGACTTGAGCGTCGATTTTTGT
GATGCTCGTCAGGGGGGCGGAGCCTATGGAAAAACGCCAGCAACGCGGCCTTTTTACGGTTCCTGGCCTT
TTGCTGGCCTTTTGCTCACATGTTCTTTCCTGCGTTATCCCCTGATTCTGTGGATAACCGTATTACCGCC
TTTGAGTGAGCTGATACCGCTCGCCGCAGCCGAACGACCGAGCGCAGCGAGTCAGTGAGCGAGGAAGCGG
AAGAGCGCCCAATACGCAAACCGCCTCTCCCCGCGCGTTGGCCGATTCATTAATGCAGCTGGCACGACAG
GTTTCCCGACTGGAAAGCGGGCAGTGAGCGCAACGCAATTAATGTGAGTTAGCTCACTCATTAGGCACCC
CAGGCTTTACACTTTATGCTTCCGGCTCGTATGTTGTGTGGAATTGTGAGCGGATAACAATTTCACACAG
GAAACAGCTATGACATGATTACGAATTAA
Features (pLannotate 1.2.2; 20 found; start..end, strand, type, name):
     14..393     +  enhancer       CMV enhancer: human cytomegalovirus immediate early enhancer
    394..597     +  promoter       CMV promoter: human cytomegalovirus (CMV) immediate early promoter
    733..776     +  intron         CMV intron (fragment): modified intron A from human cytomegalovirus
    828..846     +  promoter       SP6 promoter: promoter for bacteriophage SP6 RNA polymerase
    850..887     +  CDS            IgH signal sequence (fragment): signal sequence from the mouse immunoglobulin heavy chain variable region
    926..1366    +  CDS            MAP1LC3C: MLP3C_HUMAN - Experimental evidence at protein level: Swiss-Prot protein existence level 1. Ubiquitin-like modifier that plays a crucial role in antibacterial autophagy (xenophagy) through the selective binding of CALCOCO2. Recruits all ATG8 family members to infecting bacteria such as S.Typhimurium (PubMed:23022382). May also play a role in aggrephagy, the macroautophagic degradation of ubiquitinated and aggregated proteins (PubMed:28404643). From Homo sapiens (Human).
   1432..1566    +  polyA_signal   SV40 poly(A) signal: SV40 polyadenylation signal
   1662..1991    +  promoter       SV40 promoter: SV40 enhancer and early promoter
   2010..2164    +  CDS            lacZα (fragment): LacZα fragment of β-galactosidase; lacZ fragment
   2170..2221    -  misc_feature   bom (fragment): basis of mobility region from pBR322
   2240..2620    +  rep_origin     M13 ori (sequence partly withheld): M13 bacteriophage origin of replication; arrow indicates direction of (+) strand synthesis
   2696..2745    -  misc_feature   bom (fragment): basis of mobility region from pBR322
   2847..2882    -  CDS            rop (fragment): Rop protein, which maintains plasmids at low copy number; rop
   2977..3081    +  promoter       AmpR promoter: bla
   3082..3942    +  CDS            AmpR: β-lactamase; bla; confers resistance to ampicillin, carbenicillin, and related antibiotics
   4113..4701    +  rep_origin     ori: high-copy-number ColE1/pMB1/pBR322/pUC origin of replication
   4884..4976    +  CDS            lacI (fragment): lac repressor; lacI; The lac repressor binds to the lac operator to inhibit transcription in E. coli. This inhibition can be relieved by adding lactose or isopropyl-β-D-thiogalactopyranoside (IPTG).
   4989..5010    +  protein_bind   CAP binding site: CAP binding activates transcription in the presence of cAMP. E. coli catabolite activator protein
   5025..5055    +  promoter       lac promoter: promoter for the E. coli lac operon
   5063..5079    +  protein_bind   lac operator: The lac repressor binds to the lac operator to inhibit transcription in E. coli. This inhibition can be relieved by adding lactose or isopropyl-β-D-thiogalactopyranoside (IPTG). lac repressor encoded by lacI
