[The description below was written by a language model from this plasmid's Addgene catalogue record and pLannotate feature annotations shown in this document.]
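Description:
NoTag MAP1LC3C is a mammalian expression plasmid of about 5.1 kb, built on the pRK5 backbone, that produces human MAP1LC3C (LC3C, also called ATG8J) without any epitope tag. It is maintained in E. coli as a high-copy plasmid through a ColE1/pUC-type origin and is selected with ampicillin via the β-lactamase gene and its own promoter. An M13 phage origin is also annotated, which in principle permits single-stranded DNA production. The short fragments of lacZα, lacI, rop and bom, together with the lac promoter/operator and CAP site, are backbone remnants with no evident role in the expression cassette.

The payload is a single transcription unit. The human cytomegalovirus immediate early enhancer and promoter are followed by a fragment of CMV intron A and an SP6 promoter, which could support in vitro transcription. Next come the MAP1LC3C coding sequence and an SV40 polyadenylation signal. A small fragment annotated as an immunoglobulin heavy chain signal sequence lies just upstream of the open reading frame. It appears to be pRK5 leader sequence separate from the annotated LC3C coding region, although the record does not address this. An SV40 enhancer/early promoter sits downstream of the cassette, with no mammalian selection marker annotated behind it, so the plasmid is best suited to transient transfection. The insert was cloned by restriction enzymes between NruI and XbaI sites.

LC3C is a ubiquitin-like ATG8-family modifier involved in selective autophagy, including xenophagy through binding of CALCOCO2. The plasmid was deposited with a proteomics study of CALCOCO1 in MTOR-regulated selective autophagy. Its stated purpose is to express LC3C free of tags, which suits experiments where a tag might interfere with the protein's processing or interactions.
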