Addgene plasmid #137762: NoTag MAP1LC3C
Purpose: Expression of LC3C without epitope tags
Depositing lab: Carol Mercer. Publication: Mass spectrometry proteomics reveals a function for mammalian CALCOCO1 in MTOR-regulated selective autophagy. Stefely JA, Zhang Y, Freiberger EC, Kwiecien NW, Thomas HE, Davis AM, Lowry ND, Vincent CE, Shishkova E, Clark NA, Medvedovic M, Coon JJ, Pagliarini DJ, Mercer CA. Autophagy. 2020 Jan 23. doi: 10.1080/15548627.2020.1719746. PubMed 31971854.
Backbone
  Vector backbone: pRK5
  Vector type: Mammalian Expression
Growth in bacteria
  Bacterial resistance: Ampicillin, 100 μg/mL
  Growth temperature: 37°C
  Growth strain: DH5alpha
  Copy number: High Copy
Gene/Insert
  Gene/Insert name: MAP1LC3C
  Species: H. sapiens (human)
  Entrez Gene: MAP1LC3C (a.k.a. ATG8J, LC3C)
  Promoter: CMV
  Cloning method: Restriction Enzyme; 5′ cloning site NruI (unknown if destroyed); 3′ cloning site XbaI (unknown if destroyed)
Terms and licenses: Academic/Nonprofit Terms; Industry Terms: Not Available to Industry
How to cite: NoTag MAP1LC3C was a gift from Carol Mercer (Addgene plasmid # 137762 ; http://n2t.net/addgene:137762 ; RRID:Addgene_137762)
